Addgene plasmid #220323: pLEX305_3xFLAG_STAT1
Purpose: Expresses full length human STAT1 with an N-terminal 3xFLAG tag
Depositing lab: Jonathan Brown. Depositing organization: Vanderbilt University.
Backbone
  Vector backbone: pLEX305-C-dTAG
  Backbone manufacturer: n/a
  Backbone size w/o insert (bp): 9600
  Total vector size (bp): 10113
  Modifications to backbone: Puromycin (PURO) selection marker was changed to Blastocidin (BSD)
  Vector type: Lentiviral
  Selectable markers: Blasticidin
Growth in bacteria
  Bacterial resistance: Ampicillin, 100 μg/mL
  Growth temperature: 30°C
  Growth strain: NEB Stable
  Growth instructions: 24 hours at 30 degrees
  Copy number: High Copy
Gene/Insert
  Gene/Insert name: STAT1 alpha
  Species: H. sapiens (human)
  Insert size (bp): 2343
  Entrez Gene: STAT1 (a.k.a. CANDF7, IMD31A, IMD31B, IMD31C, ISGF-3, STAT91)
  Promoter: PGK
  Tag / fusion protein: 3xFLAG (N terminal on backbone)
  Cloning method: Gateway Cloning
  Sequencing primers: 5′ GTGTTCCGCATTCTGCAA
Terms and licenses: Academic/Nonprofit Terms; Industry Terms: Not Available to Industry
How to cite: pLEX305_3xFLAG_STAT1 was a gift from Jonathan Brown (Addgene plasmid # 220323 ; http://n2t.net/addgene:220323 ; RRID:Addgene_220323)
