[The description below was written by a language model from this plasmid's Addgene catalogue record and pLannotate feature annotations shown in this document.]
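Description:
pLEX305_3xFLAG_STAT1 is a third-generation-style, self-inactivating HIV-1 lentiviral expression plasmid built on the pLEX305-C-dTAG backbone, in which the original puromycin marker was replaced with blasticidin resistance. In bacteria it is maintained through a high-copy ColE1/pUC-type origin and selected with ampicillin (AmpR); an f1 origin and leftover lac/T7/T3 cloning-vector elements are also present. The viral genome is transcribed from an RSV promoter fused to a truncated 5' LTR and carries the Ψ packaging signal with a gag fragment, the RRE for Rev-dependent nuclear export, a cPPT/CTS, a WPRE to boost transcript expression, and a ΔU3 3' LTR that inactivates LTR-driven transcription after integration. An SV40 poly(A) signal and SV40 origin lie downstream of the 3' LTR.

Within the provirus there are two cassettes. An SV40 early promoter drives the blasticidin S deaminase gene (BSD) for selection of transduced mammalian cells. Downstream, the human PGK promoter drives full-length human STAT1 alpha with an N-terminal 3xFLAG epitope, introduced by Gateway cloning and therefore flanked by attB1 and attB2 sites. The backbone's FKBP12 F36V (dTAG degron) coding sequence is still annotated just after attB2. The record does not say whether STAT1 is read through into it, but the stated purpose mentions only the N-terminal 3xFLAG tag, which suggests the insert ends in a stop codon and the degron is not fused. The construct is intended for stable expression of FLAG-tagged STAT1, the interferon-responsive transcription factor, allowing its detection or immunoprecipitation through the epitope tag.
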