Features (pLannotate 1.2.2; 33 found; start..end, strand, type, name):
    221..342     +  polyA_signal   SV40 poly(A) signal: SV40 polyadenylation signal
    382..517     +  rep_origin     SV40 ori: SV40 origin of replication
    538..556     -  promoter       T7 promoter: promoter for bacteriophage T7 RNA polymerase
    564..719     +  CDS            lacZα (fragment): LacZα fragment of β-galactosidase; lacZ fragment
    724..1152    +  rep_origin     f1 ori (sequence partly withheld): f1 bacteriophage origin of replication; arrow indicates direction of (+) strand synthesis
   1205..1309    +  promoter       AmpR promoter: bla
   1310..2170    +  CDS            AmpR: β-lactamase; bla; confers resistance to ampicillin, carbenicillin, and related antibiotics
   2341..2929    +  rep_origin     ori: high-copy-number ColE1/pMB1/pBR322/pUC origin of replication
   3112..3204    +  CDS            lacI (fragment): lac repressor; lacI; The lac repressor binds to the lac operator to inhibit transcription in E. coli. This inhibition can be relieved by adding lactose or isopropyl-β-D-thiogalactopyranoside (IPTG).
   3217..3238    +  protein_bind   CAP binding site: CAP binding activates transcription in the presence of cAMP. E. coli catabolite activator protein
   3253..3283    +  promoter       lac promoter: promoter for the E. coli lac operon
   3291..3307    +  protein_bind   lac operator: The lac repressor binds to the lac operator to inhibit transcription in E. coli. This inhibition can be relieved by adding lactose or isopropyl-β-D-thiogalactopyranoside (IPTG). lac repressor encoded by lacI
   3352..3370    +  promoter       T3 promoter: promoter for bacteriophage T3 RNA polymerase
   3398..3624    +  promoter       RSV promoter: Rous sarcoma virus enhancer/promoter
   3625..3805    +  LTR            5' LTR (truncated): truncated 5' long terminal repeat (LTR) from HIV-1
   3852..3977    +  misc_feature   HIV-1 Ψ: packaging signal of human immunodeficiency virus type 1
   3961..4324    +  CDS            HIV-1 gag (fragment): gag protein from human immunodeficiency virus 1; gag
   4470..4703    +  misc_feature   RRE: The Rev response element (RRE) of HIV-1 allows for Rev-dependent mRNA export from the nucleus to the cytoplasm.
   5080..5106    +  CDS            Rev (fragment): human immunodeficiency virus 1 (HIV-1) Rev protein; rev; enhances nuclear export of unspliced and incompletely spliced viral mRNAs
   5113..5136    +  promoter       SV40 promoter (fragment): SV40 early promoter
   5137..5208    +  promoter       SV40 promoter (fragment): SV40 enhancer and early promoter
   5232..5367    +  rep_origin     SV40 ori: SV40 origin of replication
   5413..5811    +  CDS            BSD: blasticidin S deaminase; Aspergillus terreus BSD; confers resistance to blasticidin
   5859..5976    +  misc_feature   cPPT/CTS: central polypurine tract and central termination sequence of HIV-1
   6034..6534    +  promoter       hPGK promoter: human phosphoglycerate kinase 1 promoter
   6555..6579    +  protein_bind   attB1: mutant version of attB; recombination site for the Gateway® BP reaction BP Clonase™
   6591..6656    +  CDS            3xFLAG: three tandem FLAG® epitope tags, followed by an enterokinase cleavage site
   6672..8921    +  CDS            STAT1: STAT1_HUMAN - Experimental evidence at protein level: Swiss-Prot protein existence level 1. Signal transducer and transcription activator that mediates cellular responses to interferons (IFNs), cytokine KITLG/SCF and other cytokines and other growth factors. Following type I IFN (IFN-alpha and IFN-beta) binding to cell surface receptors, signaling via protein kinases leads to activation of Jak kinases (TYK2 and JAK1) and to tyrosine phosphorylation of STAT1 and STAT2. The phosphorylated STATs dimerize and associate with ISGF3G/IRF-9 to form a complex termed ISGF3 transcription factor, that ent
   8926..8950    -  protein_bind   attB2: mutant version of attB; recombination site for the Gateway® BP reaction BP Clonase™
   8958..9278    +  CDS            DmrB: F36V mutant of FK506-binding protein FKBP12 binds synthetic ligands that do not bind wild-type FKBP
   9363..9951    +  misc_feature   WPRE: woodchuck hepatitis virus posttranscriptional regulatory element
  10002..10021   +  misc_feature   cPPT/CTS (fragment): central polypurine tract and central termination sequence of HIV-1
  10023..143     +  LTR            3' LTR (ΔU3) (across the origin): self-inactivating 3' long terminal repeat (LTR) from HIV-1
>Addgene plasmid #220323 | pLEX305_3xFLAG_STAT1 | addgene full sequence | sequence record 437225 | Addgene NGS Result
CTCTGGCTAACTAGGGAACCCACTGCTTAAGCCTCAATAAAGCTTGCCTTGAGTGCTTCAAGTAGTGTGT
GCCCGTCTGTTGTGTGACTCTGGTAACTAGAGATCCCTCAGACCCTTTTAGTCAGTGTGGAAAATCTCTA
GCAGTACGTATAGTAGTTCATGTCATCTTATTATTCAGTATTTATAACTTGCAAAGAAATGAATATCAGA
GAGTGAGAGGAACTTGTTTATTGCAGCTTATAATGGTTACAAATAAAGCAATAGCATCACAAATTTCACA
AATAAAGCATTTTTTTCACTGCATTCTAGTTGTGGTTTGTCCAAACTCATCAATGTATCTTATCATGTCT
GGCTCTAGCTATCCCGCCCCTAACTCCGCCCATCCCGCCCCTAACTCCGCCCAGTTCCGCCCATTCTCCG
CCCCATGGCTGACTAATTTTTTTTATTTATGCAGAGGCCGAGGCCGCCTCGGCCTCTGAGCTATTCCAGA
AGTAGTGAGGAGGCTTTTTTGGAGGCCTAGGGACGTACCCAATTCGCCCTATAGTGAGTCGTATTACGCG
CGCTCACTGGCCGTCGTTTTACAACGTCGTGACTGGGAAAACCCTGGCGTTACCCAACTTAATCGCCTTG
CAGCACATCCCCCTTTCGCCAGCTGGCGTAATAGCGAAGAGGCCCGCACCGATCGCCCTTCCCAACAGTT
GCGCAGCCTGAATGGCGAATGGG
[124 nt withheld, positions 724-847]
C
[91 nt withheld, positions 849-939]
A
[49 nt withheld, positions 941-989]
CCTTTGACGTTGGAGTCCACGTTCTTT
[37 nt withheld, positions 1017-1053]
ACCCTATCTCGGTCTATTCTTTTGATTTATAAGGGATTTTGCCGATTTCGGCCTATTGGTTAAAAAATGA
GCTGATTTAACAAAAATTTAACGCGAATTTTAACAAAATATTAACGCTTACAATTTAGGTGGCACTTTTC
GGGGAAATGTGCGCGGAACCCCTATTTGTTTATTTTTCTAAATACATTCAAATATGTATCCGCTCATGAG
ACAATAACCCTGATAAATGCTTCAATAATATTGAAAAAGGAAGAGTATGAGTATTCAACATTTCCGTGTC
GCCCTTATTCCCTTTTTTGCGGCATTTTGCCTTCCTGTTTTTGCTCACCCAGAAACGCTGGTGAAAGTAA
AAGATGCTGAAGATCAGTTGGGTGCACGAGTGGGTTACATCGAACTGGATCTCAACAGCGGTAAGATCCT
TGAGAGTTTTCGCCCCGAAGAACGTTTTCCAATGATGAGCACTTTTAAAGTTCTGCTATGTGGCGCGGTA
TTATCCCGTATTGACGCCGGGCAAGAGCAACTCGGTCGCCGCATACACTATTCTCAGAATGACTTGGTTG
AGTACTCACCAGTCACAGAAAAGCATCTTACGGATGGCATGACAGTAAGAGAATTATGCAGTGCTGCCAT
AACCATGAGTGATAACACTGCGGCCAACTTACTTCTGACAACGATCGGAGGACCGAAGGAGCTAACCGCT
TTTTTGCACAACATGGGGGATCATGTAACTCGCCTTGATCGTTGGGAACCGGAGCTGAATGAAGCCATAC
CAAACGACGAGCGTGACACCACGATGCCTGTAGCAATGGCAACAACGTTGCGCAAACTATTAACTGGCGA
ACTACTTACTCTAGCTTCCCGGCAACAATTAATAGACTGGATGGAGGCGGATAAAGTTGCAGGACCACTT
CTGCGCTCGGCCCTTCCGGCTGGCTGGTTTATTGCTGATAAATCTGGAGCCGGTGAGCGTGGGTCTCGCG
GTATCATTGCAGCACTGGGGCCAGATGGTAAGCCCTCCCGTATCGTAGTTATCTACACGACGGGGAGTCA
GGCAACTATGGATGAACGAAATAGACAGATCGCTGAGATAGGTGCCTCACTGATTAAGCATTGGTAACTG
TCAGACCAAGTTTACTCATATATACTTTAGATTGATTTAAAACTTCATTTTTAATTTAAAAGGATCTAGG
TGAAGATCCTTTTTGATAATCTCATGACCAAAATCCCTTAACGTGAGTTTTCGTTCCACTGAGCGTCAGA
CCCCGTAGAAAAGATCAAAGGATCTTCTTGAGATCCTTTTTTTCTGCGCGTAATCTGCTGCTTGCAAACA
AAAAAACCACCGCTACCAGCGGTGGTTTGTTTGCCGGATCAAGAGCTACCAACTCTTTTTCCGAAGGTAA
CTGGCTTCAGCAGAGCGCAGATACCAAATACTGTTCTTCTAGTGTAGCCGTAGTTAGGCCACCACTTCAA
GAACTCTGTAGCACCGCCTACATACCTCGCTCTGCTAATCCTGTTACCAGTGGCTGCTGCCAGTGGCGAT
AAGTCGTGTCTTACCGGGTTGGACTCAAGACGATAGTTACCGGATAAGGCGCAGCGGTCGGGCTGAACGG
GGGGTTCGTGCACACAGCCCAGCTTGGAGCGAACGACCTACACCGAACTGAGATACCTACAGCGTGAGCT
ATGAGAAAGCGCCACGCTTCCCGAAGGGAGAAAGGCGGACAGGTATCCGGTAAGCGGCAGGGTCGGAACA
GGAGAGCGCACGAGGGAGCTTCCAGGGGGAAACGCCTGGTATCTTTATAGTCCTGTCGGGTTTCGCCACC
TCTGACTTGAGCGTCGATTTTTGTGATGCTCGTCAGGGGGGCGGAGCCTATGGAAAAACGCCAGCAACGC
GGCCTTTTTACGGTTCCTGGCCTTTTGCTGGCCTTTTGCTCACATGTTCTTTCCTGCGTTATCCCCTGAT
TCTGTGGATAACCGTATTACCGCCTTTGAGTGAGCTGATACCGCTCGCCGCAGCCGAACGACCGAGCGCA
GCGAGTCAGTGAGCGAGGAAGCGGAAGAGCGCCCAATACGCAAACCGCCTCTCCCCGCGCGTTGGCCGAT
TCATTAATGCAGCTGGCACGACAGGTTTCCCGACTGGAAAGCGGGCAGTGAGCGCAACGCAATTAATGTG
AGTTAGCTCACTCATTAGGCACCCCAGGCTTTACACTTTATGCTTCCGGCTCGTATGTTGTGTGGAATTG
TGAGCGGATAACAATTTCACACAGGAAACAGCTATGACCATGATTACGCCAAGCGCGCAATTAACCCTCA
CTAAAGGGAACAAAAGCTGGAGCTGCAAGCTTAATGTAGTCTTATGCAATACTCTTGTAGTCTTGCAACA
TGGTAACGATGAGTTAGCAACATGCCTTACAAGGAGAGAAAAAGCACCGTGCATGCCGATTGGTGGAAGT
AAGGTGGTACGATCGTGCCTTATTAGGAAGGCAACAGACGGGTCTGACATGGATTGGACGAACCACTGAA
TTGCCGCATTGCAGAGATATTGTATTTAAGTGCCTAGCTCGATACATAAACGGGTCTCTCTGGTTAGACC
AGATCTGAGCCTGGGAGCTCTCTGGCTAACTAGGGAACCCACTGCTTAAGCCTCAATAAAGCTTGCCTTG
AGTGCTTCAAGTAGTGTGTGCCCGTCTGTTGTGTGACTCTGGTAACTAGAGATCCCTCAGACCCTTTTAG
TCAGTGTGGAAAATCTCTAGCAGTGGCGCCCGAACAGGGACTTGAAAGCGAAAGGGAAACCAGAGGAGCT
CTCTCGACGCAGGACTCGGCTTGCTGAAGCGCGCACGGCAAGAGGCGAGGGGCGGCGACTGGTGAGTACG
CCAAAAATTTTGACTAGCGGAGGCTAGAAGGAGAGAGATGGGTGCGAGAGCGTCAGTATTAAGCGGGGGA
GAATTAGATCGCGATGGGAAAAAATTCGGTTAAGGCCAGGGGGAAAGAAAAAATATAAATTAAAACATAT
AGTATGGGCAAGCAGGGAGCTAGAACGATTCGCAGTTAATCCTGGCCTGTTAGAAACATCAGAAGGCTGT
AGACAAATACTGGGACAGCTACAACCATCCCTTCAGACAGGATCAGAAGAACTTAGATCATTATATAATA
CAGTAGCAACCCTCTATTGTGTGCATCAAAGGATAGAGATAAAAGACACCAAGGAAGCTTTAGACAAGAT
AGAGGAAGAGCAAAACAAAAGTAAGACCACCGCACAGCAAGCGGCCGCTGATCTTCAGACCTGGAGGAGG
AGATATGAGGGACAATTGGAGAAGTGAATTATATAAATATAAAGTAGTAAAAATTGAACCATTAGGAGTA
GCACCCACCAAGGCAAAGAGAAGAGTGGTGCAGAGAGAAAAAAGAGCAGTGGGAATAGGAGCTTTGTTCC
TTGGGTTCTTGGGAGCAGCAGGAAGCACTATGGGCGCAGCGTCAATGACGCTGACGGTACAGGCCAGACA
ATTATTGTCTGGTATAGTGCAGCAGCAGAACAATTTGCTGAGGGCTATTGAGGCGCAACAGCATCTGTTG
CAACTCACAGTCTGGGGCATCAAGCAGCTCCAGGCAAGAATCCTGGCTGTGGAAAGATACCTAAAGGATC
AACAGCTCCTGGGGATTTGGGGTTGCTCTGGAAAACTCATTTGCACCACTGCTGTGCCTTGGAATGCTAG
TTGGAGTAATAAATCTCTGGAACAGATTTGGAATCACACGACCTGGATGGAGTGGGACAGAGAAATTAAC
AATTACACAAGCTTAATACACTCCTTAATTGAAGAATCGCAAAACCAGCAAGAAAAGAATGAACAAGAAT
TATTGGAATTAGATAAATGGGCAAGTTTGTGGAATTGGTTTAACATAACAAATTGGCTGTGGTATATAAA
ATTATTCATAATGATAGTAGGAGGCTTGGTAGGTTTAAGAATAGTTTTTGCTGTACTTTCTATAGTGAAT
AGAGTTAGGCAGGGATATTCACCATTATCGTTTCAGACCCACCTCCCAACCCCGAGGGGACCCATGCATT
GCATCTCAATTAGTCAGCAACCAGGTGTGGAAAGTCCCCAGGCTCCCCAGCAGGCAGAAGTATGCAAAGC
ATGCGTCTCAATTAGTCAGCAACCATAGTCCCGCCCCTAACTCCGCCCATCCCGCCCCTAACTCCGCCCA
GTTCCGCCCATTCTCCGCCCCATGGCTGACTAATTTTTTTTATTTATGCAGAGGCCGAGGCCGCCTCGGC
CTCTGAGCTATTCCAGAAGTAGTGAGGAGGCTTTTTTGGAGGCCTAGGCTTTTGCAAAAAGCTTTCTAGA
GGTACCACCGGAGCTTACCATGGCCAAGCCTTTGTCTCAAGAAGAATCCACCCTCATTGAAAGAGCAACG
GCTACAATCAACAGCATCCCCATCTCTGAAGACTACAGCGTCGCCAGCGCAGCTCTCTCTAGCGACGGCC
GCATCTTCACTGGTGTCAATGTATATCATTTTACTGGGGGACCTTGTGCAGAACTCGTGGTGCTGGGCAC
TGCTGCTGCTGCGGCAGCTGGCAACCTGACTTGTATCGTCGCGATCGGAAATGAGAACAGGGGCATCTTG
AGCCCCTGCGGACGGTGCCGACAGGTGCTTCTCGATCTGCATCCTGGGATCAAAGCCATAGTGAAGGACA
GTGATGGACAGCCGACGGCAGTTGGGATTCGTGAATTGCTGCCCTCTGGTTATGTGTGGGAGGGCTAAGT
TAACGAATTCTAGATCTTGAGACAAATGGCAGTATTCATCCACAATTTTAAAAGAAAAGGGGGGATTGGG
GGGTACAGTGCAGGGGAAAGAATAGTAGACATAATAGCAACAGACATACAAACTAAAGAATTACAAAAAC
AAATTACAAAAATTCAAAATTTTCGGGTTTATTACAGGGACAGCAGAGATCCACTTTGGCGCCGGCTCGA
GGCCTGCAGGTTGCGCCTTTTCCAAGGCAGCCCTGGGTTTGCGCAGGGACGCGGCTGCTCTGGGCGTGGT
TCCGGGAAACGCAGCGGCGCCGACCCTGGGTCTCGCACATTCTTCACGTCCGTTCGCAGCGTCACCCGGA
TCTTCGCCGCTACCCTTGTGGGCCCCCCGGCGACGCTTCCTGCTCCGCCCCTAAGTCGGGAAGGTTCCTT
GCGGTTCGCGGCGTGCCGGACGTGACAAACGGAAGCCGCACGTCTCACTAGTACCCTCGCAGACGGACAG
CGCCAGGGAGCAATGGCAGCGCGCCGACCGCGATGGGCTGTGGCCAATAGCGGCTGCTCAGCAGGGCGCG
CCGAGAGCAGCGGCCGGGAAGGGGCGGTGCGGGAGGCGGGGTGTGGGGCGGTAGTGTGGGCCCTGTTCCT
GCCCGCGCGGTGTTCCGCATTCTGCAAGCCTCCGGAGCGCACGTCGGCAGTCGGCTCCCTCGTTGACCGA
ATCACCGACCTCTCTCCCCAGGGGCTAGCATCGATTGATCAACAAGTTTGTACAAAAAAGCAGGCTTCGC
CACCATGGACTACAAAGACCATGACGGTGATTATAAAGATCATGATATCGATTACAAGGATGACGATGAC
AAGGGTGGTGGTGGTTCTATGTCTCAGTGGTACGAACTTCAGCAGCTTGACTCAAAATTCCTGGAGCAGG
TTCACCAGCTTTATGATGACAGTTTTCCCATGGAAATCAGACAGTACCTGGCACAGTGGTTAGAAAAGCA
AGACTGGGAGCACGCTGCCAATGATGTTTCATTTGCCACCATCCGTTTTCATGACCTCCTGTCACAGCTG
GATGATCAATATAGTCGCTTTTCTTTGGAGAATAACTTCTTGCTACAGCATAACATAAGGAAAAGCAAGC
GTAATCTTCAGGATAATTTTCAGGAAGACCCAATCCAGATGTCTATGATCATTTACAGCTGTCTGAAGGA
AGAAAGGAAAATTCTGGAAAACGCCCAGAGATTTAATCAGGCTCAGTCGGGGAATATTCAGAGCACAGTG
ATGTTAGACAAACAGAAAGAGCTTGACAGTAAAGTCAGAAATGTGAAGGACAAGGTTATGTGTATAGAGC
ATGAAATCAAGAGCCTGGAAGATTTACAAGATGAATATGACTTCAAATGCAAAACCTTGCAGAACAGAGA
ACACGAGACCAATGGTGTGGCAAAGAGTGATCAGAAACAAGAACAGCTGTTACTCAAGAAGATGTATTTA
ATGCTTGACAATAAGAGAAAGGAAGTAGTTCACAAAATAATAGAGTTGCTGAATGTCACTGAACTTACCC
AGAATGCCCTGATTAATGATGAACTAGTGGAGTGGAAGCGGAGACAGCAGAGCGCCTGTATTGGGGGGCC
GCCCAATGCTTGCTTGGATCAGCTGCAGAACTGGTTCACTATAGTTGCGGAGAGTCTGCAGCAAGTTCGG
CAGCAGCTTAAAAAGTTGGAGGAATTGGAACAGAAATACACCTACGAACATGACCCTATCACAAAAAACA
AACAAGTGTTATGGGACCGCACCTTCAGTCTTTTCCAGCAGCTCATTCAGAGCTCGTTTGTGGTGGAAAG
ACAGCCCTGCATGCCAACGCACCCTCAGAGGCCGCTGGTCTTGAAGACAGGGGTCCAGTTCACTGTGAAG
TTGAGACTGTTGGTGAAATTGCAAGAGCTGAATTATAATTTGAAAGTCAAAGTCTTATTTGATAAAGATG
TGAATGAGAGAAATACAGTAAAAGGATTTAGGAAGTTCAACATTTTGGGCACGCACACAAAAGTGATGAA
CATGGAGGAGTCCACCAATGGCAGTCTGGCGGCTGAATTTCGGCACCTGCAATTGAAAGAACAGAAAAAT
GCTGGCACCAGAACGAATGAGGGTCCTCTCATCGTTACTGAAGAGCTTCACTCCCTTAGTTTTGAAACCC
AATTGTGCCAGCCTGGTTTGGTAATTGACCTCGAGACGACCTCTCTGCCCGTTGTGGTGATCTCCAACGT
CAGCCAGCTCCCGAGCGGTTGGGCCTCCATCCTTTGGTACAACATGCTGGTGGCGGAACCCAGGAATCTG
TCCTTCTTCCTGACTCCACCATGTGCACGATGGGCTCAGCTTTCAGAAGTGCTGAGTTGGCAGTTTTCTT
CTGTCACCAAAAGAGGTCTCAATGTGGACCAGCTGAACATGTTGGGAGAGAAGCTTCTTGGTCCTAACGC
CAGCCCCGATGGTCTCATTCCGTGGACGAGGTTTTGTAAGGAAAATATAAATGATAAAAATTTTCCCTTC
TGGCTTTGGATTGAAAGCATCCTAGAACTCATTAAAAAACACCTGCTCCCTCTCTGGAATGATGGGTGCA
TCATGGGCTTCATCAGCAAGGAGCGAGAGCGTGCCCTGTTGAAGGACCAGCAGCCGGGGACCTTCCTGCT
GCGGTTCAGTGAGAGCTCCCGGGAAGGGGCCATCACATTCACATGGGTGGAGCGGTCCCAGAACGGAGGC
GAACCTGACTTCCATGCGGTTGAACCCTACACGAAGAAAGAACTTTCTGCTGTTACTTTCCCTGACATCA
TTCGCAATTACAAAGTCATGGCTGCTGAGAATATTCCTGAGAATCCCCTGAAGTATCTGTATCCAAATAT
TGACAAAGACCATGCCTTTGGAAAGTATTACTCCAGGCCAAAGGAAGCACCAGAGCCAATGGAACTTGAT
GGCCCTAAAGGAACTGGATATATCAAGACTGAGTTGATTTCTGTGTCTGAAGTTCACCCTTCTAGACTTC
AGACCACAGACAACCTGCTCCCCATGTCTCCTGAGGAGTTTGACGAGGTGTCTCGGATAGTGGGCTCTGT
AGAATTCGACAGTATGATGAACACAGTATAGGACCCAGCTTTCTTGTACAAAGTGGTTACCGGTGGAGTG
CAGGTGGAAACCATCTCCCCAGGAGACGGGCGCACCTTCCCCAAGCGCGGCCAGACCTGCGTGGTGCACT
ACACCGGGATGCTTGAAGATGGAAAGAAAGTTGATTCCTCCCGGGACAGAAACAAGCCCTTTAAGTTTAT
GCTAGGCAAGCAGGAGGTGATCCGAGGCTGGGAAGAAGGGGTTGCCCAGATGAGTGTGGGTCAGAGAGCC
AAACTGACTATATCTCCAGATTATGCCTATGGTGCCACTGGGCACCCAGGCATCATCCCACCACATGCCA
CTCTCGTCTTCGATGTGGAGCTTCTAAAACTGGAAGGCGGCTACCCCTACGACGTGCCCGACTACGCCGG
CTATCCGTATGATGTCCCGGACTATGCAGGCTAAACGCGTTAAGTCGACAATCAACCTCTGGATTACAAA
ATTTGTGAAAGATTGACTGGTATTCTTAACTATGTTGCTCCTTTTACGCTATGTGGATACGCTGCTTTAA
TGCCTTTGTATCATGCTATTGCTTCCCGTATGGCTTTCATTTTCTCCTCCTTGTATAAATCCTGGTTGCT
GTCTCTTTATGAGGAGTTGTGGCCCGTTGTCAGGCAACGTGGCGTGGTGTGCACTGTGTTTGCTGACGCA
ACCCCCACTGGTTGGGGCATTGCCACCACCTGTCAGCTCCTTTCCGGGACTTTCGCTTTCCCCCTCCCTA
TTGCCACGGCGGAACTCATCGCCGCCTGCCTTGCCCGCTGCTGGACAGGGGCTCGGCTGTTGGGCACTGA
CAATTCCGTGGTGTTGTCGGGGAAATCATCGTCCTTTCCTTGGCTGCTCGCCTGTGTTGCCACCTGGATT
CTGCGCGGGACGTCCTTCTGCTACGTCCCTTCGGCCCTCAATCCAGCGGACCTTCCTTCCCGCGGCCTGC
TGCCGGCTCTGCGGCCTCTTCCGCGTCTTCGCCTTCGCCCTCAGACGAGTCGGATCTCCCTTTGGGCCGC
CTCCCCGCGTCGACTTTAAGACCAATGACTTACAAGGCAGCTGTAGATCTTAGCCACTTTTTAAAAGAAA
AGGGGGGACTGGAAGGGCTAATTCACTCCCAACGAAGACAAGATCTGCTTTTTGCTTGTACTGGGTCTCT
CTGGTTAGACCAGATCTGAGCCTGGGAGCT
